Addgene plasmid #187220: pSBK.136
Purpose: Expresses Eco1 ncRNA v35 (long a1/a2) and Eco1 ncRNA v35 (long a1/a2, barcode 6) from promoters pSalTTC and pTet*, respectively
Depositing lab: Seth Shipman. Depositing organization: J. David Gladstone Institutes. Publication: Recording gene expression order in DNA by CRISPR addition of retron barcodes. Bhattarai-Kline S, Lear SK, Fishman CB, Lopez SC, Lockshin ER, Schubert MG, Nivala J, Church GM, Shipman SL. Nature. 2022 Aug;608(7921):217-225. doi: 10.1038/s41586-022-04994-6. Epub 2022 Jul 27. PubMed 35896746.
Backbone
  Vector backbone: pSol
  Backbone manufacturer: Lucigen
  Backbone size w/o insert (bp): 1807
  Total vector size (bp): 4574
  Vector type: Bacterial Expression
Growth in bacteria
  Bacterial resistance: Chloramphenicol, 25 μg/mL
  Growth temperature: 37°C
  Growth strain: DH5alpha
  Copy number: High Copy
Gene/Insert
  Gene/Insert name: Retron Eco1 ncRNA v35 (long a1/a2); Retron Eco1 ncRNA v35 (long a1/a2, barcode 6)
  Insert size (bp): 2767
  Promoter: A: pSalTTC; B: pTet*
  Cloning method: Gibson Cloning
  Sequencing primers: 5′ A: CGCGTCCGAACCCAGCT; B: AAAGCCTCCGGTCGGAGG; 3′ A: CACCCGTGAAGGTGAGCC; B: CAGCCAACGATCGTTAAGCGAA
Terms and licenses: Academic/Nonprofit Terms; Industry Terms: Not Available to Industry
Depositor comments: Please visit https://doi.org/10.1101/2021.08.11.455990 for bioRxiv preprint.
How to cite: pSBK.136 was a gift from Seth Shipman (Addgene plasmid # 187220 ; http://n2t.net/addgene:187220 ; RRID:Addgene_187220)
