[The description below was written by a language model from this plasmid's Addgene catalogue record and pLannotate feature annotations shown in this document.]
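Description:
pSBK.136 is a 4.6 kb bacterial expression plasmid built by Gibson assembly on the small pSol backbone. It replicates in E. coli from a ColE1/pMB1-type origin and is catalogued as high copy, although a rop gene, which normally moderates copy number, is annotated next to the origin. Selection is with chloramphenicol through a cat gene driven by its native promoter. Phage T3Te and T7Te terminators flank the origin, and a bidirectional tonB terminator insulates the marker from neighbouring transcription units. A short tetracycline-efflux fragment and tet promoter fragment are also annotated, but they are partial matches and no tetracycline resistance is recorded.

The payload consists of two independently inducible cassettes, each producing a variant of the retron Eco1 non-coding RNA (version 35, with extended a1/a2 stem regions). One copy is transcribed from the salicylate-responsive pSalTTC promoter. The second copy carries a distinguishing barcode (barcode 6) and is transcribed from pTet*, which the annotation detects as PLtetO-1-like fragments. The cognate regulators are encoded on the plasmid: NahR, the Pseudomonas putida salicylate-sensing activator, and TetR, each expressed from a lacI/lacIq-type constitutive promoter fragment. Short matches to the sTRSV hammerhead ribozyme lie downstream of each inducible promoter, probably as insulators that cleave off promoter-derived 5′ leader sequence. The ncRNA sequences themselves are not annotated in the feature tables, which are essentially identical for the depositor and sequencing-verified records.

No retron reverse transcriptase or CRISPR integrase genes are annotated, so these would have to be supplied separately. According to the associated publication title, the plasmid belongs to a system that records the order of gene expression events in DNA through CRISPR acquisition of retron-derived barcodes. The two inducers provide separately timed transcriptional signals.
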