Features (pLannotate 1.2.2; 17 found; start..end, strand, type, name):
    205..225     +  misc_RNA       sTRSV HHRz (fragment): hammerhead ribozyme from the tobacco ringspot virus satellite RNA (Khvorova et al., 2003)
    468..530     +  promoter       lacIq promoter (fragment): lacI (mutant); In the lacIq allele, a single base change in the promoter boosts expression of the lacI gene about 10-fold.
    543..1442    +  CDS            nahR: NAHR_PSEPU - Protein inferred from homology: Swiss-Prot protein existence level 3. Regulates the expression of the naphthalene (nahA-F) and salicylate (nahG-M) metabolism genes. From Pseudomonas putida (Arthrobacter siderocapsulatus).
   1547..1565    -  promoter       tet promoter (fragment): E. coli promoter for tetracycline efflux protein gene
   1575..1695    +  CDS            TcR (fragment): tetracycline efflux protein; tet; confers resistance to tetracycline
   1827..1856    +  terminator     T3Te terminator: phage T3 early transcription terminator
   1878..2465    +  rep_origin     ori: high-copy-number ColE1/pMB1/pBR322/pUC origin of replication
   2477..2504    -  terminator     T7Te terminator: phage T7 early transcription terminator
   2531..2719    -  CDS            rop: ROP_ECOLX - Experimental evidence at protein level: Swiss-Prot protein existence level 1. Regulates plasmid DNA replication by modulating the initiation of transcription of the primer RNA precursor. Processing of the precursor of the primer, RNAII, is inhibited by hydrogen bonding of RNAII to its complementary sequence in RNAI. ROP increases the affinity of RNAI for RNAII and thus decreases the rate of replication initiation events. From Escherichia coli.
   2723..3379    -  CDS            cat: CAT_ECOLX - Experimental evidence at protein level: Swiss-Prot protein existence level 1. This enzyme is an effector of chloramphenicol resistance in bacteria. From Escherichia coli. This protein is used as a marker in many commonly used cloning vectors, such as pACYC184.
   3380..3470    -  promoter       cat promoter: promoter of the E. coli cat gene encoding chloramphenicol acetyltransferase
   3471..3502    -  terminator     tonB terminator: bidirectional E. coli tonB-P14 transcription terminator
   3538..4158    -  CDS            tetR: TETR2_ECOLX - Experimental evidence at protein level: Swiss-Prot protein existence level 1. TetR is the repressor of the tetracycline resistance element; its N-terminal region forms a helix-turn-helix structure and binds DNA. Binding of tetracycline to TetR reduces the repressor affinity for the tetracycline resistance gene (tetA) promoter operator sites. From Escherichia coli.
   4159..4232    -  promoter       lacI promoter (fragment): lacI
   4476..4496    -  misc_RNA       sTRSV HHRz (fragment): hammerhead ribozyme from the tobacco ringspot virus satellite RNA (Khvorova et al., 2003)
   4498..4552    -  promoter       PLtetO-1 promoter (fragment): modified phage lambda PL promoter with tet operator sites (Lutz and Bujard, 1997)
   4553..4571    -  promoter       PLtetO-1 promoter (fragment): modified phage lambda PL promoter with tet operator sites (Lutz and Bujard, 1997)
>Addgene plasmid #187220 | pSBK.136 | depositor full sequence | sequence record 363838 | pSBK.136 sequence 4574 bps
CGCGTCCGAACCCAGCTCTAAGAGAATATAAAAAGCCAGATTATTAATCCGGCTTTTTTATTATTTCGCT
TAACGATCGTTGGCTGGGGGCCTCGCTTGGGTTATTGCTGGTGCCCGGCCGGGCGCAATATTCATGTTGA
TGATTTATTATATATCGAGTGGTGTATTTATTTATATTGTTTGCTCCGTTACCGTTATTAACAGCTGTCA
CCGGATGTGCTTTCCTGATAAGATTCCGTATGCGCACCCTTAGCGAGAGGTTTATCATTAAGGTCAACCT
CTGGATGTTGTTTCGGCATCCTGCATTGAATCTGAGTTACAAGAAAATGGAGAGGTTGCAGCAACCTCTC
CACCCGTTTTTTCTGACGTAAGGGTGCGCATACGGAATCTTATCACTCGGTACCAAATTCCAGAAAAGAG
GCCTCCCGAAAGGGGGGCCTTTTTCGTTTTGGTCCAATGGCGGCGCGCCATCGAATGGTGCAAAACCTTT
CGCGGTATGGCATGATAGCGCCCGGAAGAGAGTCAATTCATGGGGGTTGAATATGGAACTGCGTGACCTG
GATTTAAACCTGCTGGTGGTGTTCAACCAGTTGCTGGTCGACAGACGCGTCTCTGTCACTGCGGAGAACC
TGGGCCTGACCCAGCCTGCCGTGAGCAATGCGCTGAAACGCCTGCGCACCTCGCTACAGGACCCACTCTT
CGTGCGCACACATCAGGGAATGGAACCCACACCCTATGCCGCGCATCTGGCCGAGCACGTCACTTCGGCC
ATGCACGCACTGCGCAACGCCCTACAGCACCATGAAAGCTTCGATCCGCTGACCAGCGAGCGTACCTTCA
CCCTGGCCATGACCGACATTGGCGAGATCTACTTCATGCCGCGGCTGATGGATGCGCTGGCTCACCAGGC
CCCCAATTGCGTGATCAGTACGGTGCGCGACAGTTCGATGAGCCTGATGCAGGCCTTGCAGAACGGAACC
GTGGACTTGGCCGTGGGCCTGCTTCCCAATCTGCAAACTGGCTTCTTTCAGCGCCGGCTGCTCCAGAATC
ACTACGTGTGCCTATGTCGCAAGGACCATCCAGTCACCCGCGAACCCCTGACTCTGGAGCGCTTCTGTTC
CTACGGCCACGTGCGTGTCATCGCCGCTGGCACCGGCCACGGCGAGGTGGACACGTACATGACACGGGTC
GGCATCCGGCGCGACATCCGTCTGGAAGTGCCGCACTTCGCCGCCGTTGGCCACATCCTCCAGCGCACCG
ATCTGCTCGCCACTGTGCCGATATGTTTAGCCGACTGCTGCGTAGAGCCCTTCGGCCTAAGCGCCTTGCC
GCACCCAGTCGTCTTGCCTGAAATAGCCATCAACATGTTCTGGCATGCGAAGTACCACAAGGACCTAGCC
AATATTTGGTTGCGGCAACTGATGTTTGACCTGTTTACGGATTGATAAGGATCCTAATTGGTAACGAATC
AGACAATTGACGGCTCGAGGGAGTAGCATAGGGTTTGCAGAATCCCTGCTTCGTCCATTTGACAGGCACA
TTATGCATCGATGATAAGCTGTCAAACATGAGCAGATCCTCTACGCCGGACGCATCGTGGCCGGCATCAC
CGGCGCCACAGGTGCGGTTGCTGGCGCCTATATCGCCGACATCACCGATGGGGAAGATCGGGCTCGCCAC
TTCGGGCTCATGAGCAAATATTTTATCTGAGGTGCTTCCTCGCTCACTGCTGAAAGGAGGAACTATATCC
GGGTAACGAATTCAAGCTTGATATCATTCAGGACGAGCCTCAGACTCCAGCGTAACTGGACTGCAATCAA
CTCACTGGCTCACCTTCACGGGTGGGCCTTTCTTCGGTAGAAAATCAAAGGATCTTCTTGAGATCCTTTT
TTTCTGCGCGTAATCTGCTGCTTGCAAACAAAAAAACCACCGCTACCAGCGGTGGTTTGTTTGCCGGATC
AAGAGCTACCAACTCTTTTTCCGAGGTAACTGGCTTCAGCAGAGCGCAGATACCAAATACTGTTCTTCTA
GTGTAGCCGTAGTTAGGCCACCACTTCAAGAACTCTGTAGCACCGCCTACATACCTCGCTCTGCTAATCC
TGTTACCAGTGGCTGCTGCCAGTGGCGATAAGTCGTGTCTTACCGGGTTGGACTCAAGACGATAGTTACC
GGATAAGGCGCAGCGGTCGGGCTGAACGGGGGGTTCGTGCACACAGCCCAGCTTGGAGCGAACGACCTAC
ACCGAACTGAGATACCTACAGCGTGAGCTATGAGAAAGCGCCACGCTTCCCGAAGGGAGAAAGGCGGACA
GGTATCCGGTAAGCGGCAGGGTCGGAACAGGAGAGCGCACGAGGGAGCTTCCAGGGGGAAACGCCTGGTA
TCTTTATAGTCCTGTCGGGTTTCGCCACCTCTGACTTGAGCATCGATTTTTGTGATGCTCGTCAGGGGGG
CGGAGCCTATGGAAAAACGCCAGCAACGCAGAAAGGCCCACCCGAAGGTGAGCCAGGTGATTACATTTGG
GCCCTCATCAGAGGTTTTCACCGTCATCACCGAAACGCGCGAGGCAGCTGCGGTAAAGCTCATCAGCGTG
GTCGTGAAGCGATTCACAGATGTCTGCCTGTTCATCCGCGTCCAGCTCGTTGAGTTTCTCCAGAAGCGTT
AATGTCTGGCTTCTGATAAAGCGGGCCATGTTAAGGGCGGTTTTTTCCTGTTTGGTCATTTACGCCCCGC
CCTGCCACTCATCGCAGTACTGTTGTAATTCATTAAGCATTCTGCCGACATGGAAGCCATCACAAACGGC
ATGATGAACCTGAATCGCCAGCGGCATCAGCACCTTGTCGCCTTGCGTATAATATTTGCCCATGGTGAAA
ACGGGGGCGAAGAAGTTGTCCATATTGGCCACGTTTAAATCAAAACTGGTGAAACTCACCCAGGGATTGG
CTGAGACGAAAAACATATTCTCAATAAACCCTTTAGGGAAATAGGCCAGGTTTTCACCGTAACACGCCAC
ATCTTGCGAATATATGTGTAGAAACTGCCGGAAATCGTCGTGGTATTCACTCCAGAGCGATGAAAACGTT
TCAGTTTGCTCATGGAAAACGGTGTAACAAGGGTGAACACTATCCCATATCACCAGCTCACCGTCTTTCA
TTGCCATACGAAATTCCGGATGAGCATTCATCAGGCGGGCAAGAATGTGAATAAAGGCCGGATAAAACTT
GTGCTTATTTTTCTTTACGGTCTTTAAAAAGGCCGTAATATCCAGCTGAACGGTCTGGTTATAGGTACAT
TGAGCAACTGACTGAAATGCCTCAAAATGTTCTTTACGATGCCATTGGGATATATCAACGGTGGTATATC
CAGTGATTTTTTTCTCCATAGCTCCTGAAAATCTCGATAACTCAAAAAATACGCCCGGTAGTGATCTTAT
TTCATTATGGTGAAAGTTGGAACCTCTTACGTGCCGATCAAGTCAAAAGCCTCCGGTCGGAGGCTTTTGA
CTTTCTGCTATGGAGGTCAGGTATGATTTAAATGTCAGGACCCACTTTCACATTTAAGTTGTTTTTCTAA
TCCGCATATGATCAATTCAAGGCCGAATAAGAAGGCTGGCTCTGCACCTTGGTGATCAAATAATTCGATA
GCTTGTCGTAATAATGGCGGCATACTATCAGTAGTAGGTGTTTCCCTTTCTTCTTTAGCGACTTGATGCT
CTTGATCTTCCAATACGCAACCTAAAGTAAAATGCCCCACAGCGCTGAGTGCATATAATGCATTCTCTAG
TGAAAAACCTTGTTGGCATAAAAAGGCTAATTGATTTTCGAGAGTTTCATACTGTTTTTCTGTAGGCCGT
GTACCTAAATGTACTTTTGCTCCATCGCGATGACTTAGTAAAGCACATCTAAAACTTTTAGCGTTATTAC
GTAAAAAATCTTGCCAGCTTTCCCCTTCTAAAGGGCAAAAGTGAGTATGGTGCCTATCTAACATCTCAAT
GGCTAAGGCGTCGAGCAAAGCCCGCTTATTTTTTACATGCCAATACAATGTAGGCTGCTCTACACCTAGC
TTCTGGGCGAGTTTACGGGTTGTTAAACCTTCGATTCCGACCTCATTAAGCAGCTCTAATGCGCTGTTAA
TCACTTTACTTTTATCTAATCTGGACATATTCACCACCCTGAATTGACTCTCTTCCGGGCGCTATCATGC
CATACCGCGAAAGGTTTTGCGCCATTCGATGGCGCGCCGCCATTGGACCAAAACGAAAAAAGGCCCCCCT
TTCGGGAGGCCTCTTTTCTGGAATTTGGTACCGAGTGATAAGATTCCGTATGCGCACCCTTACGTCAGAA
AAAACGGGTGGAGAGGTCAGTCTGACCTCTCCATTTTCTTGTAACTCAGATTCAATGCAGGATGCCGAAA
CAACATCCAGAGGTTGACCTTAATGATAAACCTCTCGCTAAGGGTGCGCATACGGAATCTTATCAGGAAA
GCACATCCGGTGACAGCTGTGCTCAGTATCTCTATCACTGATAGGGATGTCAATCTCTATCACTGATAGG
GAGGTCAGTGCGTCCTGCTGAAAA
