Features (pLannotate 1.2.2; 17 found; start..end, strand, type, name):
    205..225     +  misc_RNA       sTRSV HHRz (fragment): hammerhead ribozyme from the tobacco ringspot virus satellite RNA (Khvorova et al., 2003)
    468..530     +  promoter       lacIq promoter (fragment): lacI (mutant); In the lacIq allele, a single base change in the promoter boosts expression of the lacI gene about 10-fold.
    543..1442    +  CDS            nahR: NAHR_PSEPU - Protein inferred from homology: Swiss-Prot protein existence level 3. Regulates the expression of the naphthalene (nahA-F) and salicylate (nahG-M) metabolism genes. From Pseudomonas putida (Arthrobacter siderocapsulatus).
   1547..1565    -  promoter       tet promoter (fragment): E. coli promoter for tetracycline efflux protein gene
   1575..1695    +  CDS            TcR (fragment): tetracycline efflux protein; tet; confers resistance to tetracycline
   1827..1856    +  terminator     T3Te terminator: phage T3 early transcription terminator
   1878..2465    +  rep_origin     ori: high-copy-number ColE1/pMB1/pBR322/pUC origin of replication
   2477..2504    -  terminator     T7Te terminator: phage T7 early transcription terminator
   2531..2719    -  CDS            rop: ROP_ECOLX - Experimental evidence at protein level: Swiss-Prot protein existence level 1. Regulates plasmid DNA replication by modulating the initiation of transcription of the primer RNA precursor. Processing of the precursor of the primer, RNAII, is inhibited by hydrogen bonding of RNAII to its complementary sequence in RNAI. ROP increases the affinity of RNAI for RNAII and thus decreases the rate of replication initiation events. From Escherichia coli.
   2720..3379    -  CDS            CmR: chloramphenicol acetyltransferase; cat; confers resistance to chloramphenicol
   3380..3470    -  promoter       cat promoter: promoter of the E. coli cat gene encoding chloramphenicol acetyltransferase
   3471..3502    -  terminator     tonB terminator: bidirectional E. coli tonB-P14 transcription terminator
   3538..4158    -  CDS            tetR: TETR2_ECOLX - Experimental evidence at protein level: Swiss-Prot protein existence level 1. TetR is the repressor of the tetracycline resistance element; its N-terminal region forms a helix-turn-helix structure and binds DNA. Binding of tetracycline to TetR reduces the repressor affinity for the tetracycline resistance gene (tetA) promoter operator sites. From Escherichia coli.
   4159..4232    -  promoter       lacI promoter (fragment): lacI
   4476..4496    -  misc_RNA       sTRSV HHRz (fragment): hammerhead ribozyme from the tobacco ringspot virus satellite RNA (Khvorova et al., 2003)
   4498..4552    -  promoter       PLtetO-1 promoter (fragment): modified phage lambda PL promoter with tet operator sites (Lutz and Bujard, 1997)
   4553..4571    -  promoter       PLtetO-1 promoter (fragment): modified phage lambda PL promoter with tet operator sites (Lutz and Bujard, 1997)
>Addgene plasmid #187220 | pSBK.136 | addgene full sequence | sequence record 368082 | Addgene NGS Result
CGCGTCCGAACCCAGCTCTAAGAGAATATAAAAAGCCAGATTATTAATCCGGCTTTTTTATTATTTCGCT
TAACGATCGTTGGCTGGGGGCCTCGCTTGGGTTATTGCTGGTGCCCGGCCGGGCGCAATATTAATGTTGA
TGATTTATTATATATCGAGTGGTGTATTTATTTATATTGTTTGCTCCGTTACCGTTATTAACAGCTGTCA
CCGGATGTGCTTTCCTGATAAGATTCCGTATGCGCACCCTTAGCGAGAGGTTTATCATTAAGGTCAACCT
CTGGATGTTGTTTCGGCATCCTGCATTGAATCTGAGTTACAAGAAAATGGAGAGGTTGCAGCAACCTCTC
CACCCGTTTTTTCTGACGTAAGGGTGCACATACGGAATCTTATCACTCGGTACCAAATTCCAGAAAAGAG
GCCTCCCGAAAGGGGGGCCTTTTTCGTTTTGGTCCAATGGCGGCGCGCCATCGAATGGTGCAAAACCTTT
CGCGGTATGGCATGATAGCGCCCGGAAGAGAGTCAATTCATGGGGGTTGAATATGGAACTGCGTGACCTG
GATTTAAACCTGCTGGTGGTGTTCAACCAGTTGCTGGTCGACAGACGCGTCTCTGTCACTGCGGAGAACC
TGGGCCTGACCCAGCCTGCCGTGAGCAATGCGCTGAAACGCCTGCGCACCTCGCTACAGGACCCACTCTT
CGTGCGCACACATCAGGGAATGGAACCCACACCCTATGCCGCGCATCTGGCCGAGCACGTCACTTCGGCC
ATGCACGCACTGCGCAACGCCCTACAGCACCATGAAAGCTTCGATCCGCTGACCAGCGAGCGTACCTTCA
CCCTGGCCATGACCGACATTGGCGAGATCTACTTCATGCCGCGGCTGATGGATGCGCTGGCTCACCAGGC
CCCCAATTGCGTGATCAGTACGGTGCGCGACAGTTCGATGAGCCTGATGCAGGCCTTGCAGAACGGAACC
GTGGACTTGGCCGTGGGCCTGCTTCCCAATCTGCAAACTGGCTTCTTTCAGCGCCGGCTGCTCCAGAATC
ACTACGTGTGCCTATGTCGCAAGGACCATCCAGTCACCCGCGAACCCCTGACTCTGGAGCGCTTCTGTTC
CTACGGCCACGTGCGTGTCATCGCCGCTGGCACCGGCCACGGCGAGGTGGACACGTACATGACACGGGTC
GGCATCCGGCGCGACATCCGTCTGGAAGTGCCGCACTTCGCCGCCGTTGGCCACATCCTCCAGCGCACCG
ATCTGCTCGCCACTGTGCCGATATGTTTAGCCGACTGCTGCGTAGAGCCCTTCGGCCTAAGCGCCTTGCC
GCACCCAGTCGTCTTGCCTGAAATAGCCATCAACATGTTCTGGCATGCGAAGTACCACAAGGACCTAGCC
AATATTTGGTTGCGGCAACTGATGTTTGACCTGTTTACGGATTGATAAGGATCCTAATTGGTAACGAATC
AGACAATTGACGGCTCGAGGGAGTAGCATAGGGTTTGCAGAATCCCTGCTTCGTCCATTTGACAGGCACA
TTATGCATCGATGATAAGCTGTCAAACATGAGCAGATCCTCTACGCCGGACGCATCGTGGCCGGCATCAC
CGGCGCCACAGGTGCGGTTGCTGGCGCCTATATCGCCGACATCACCGATGGGGAAGATCGGGCTCGCCAC
TTCGGGCTCATGAGCAAATATTTTATCTGAGGTGCTTCCTCGCTCACTGCTGAAAGGAGGAACTATATCC
GGGTAACGAATTCAAGCTTGATATCATTCAGGACGAGCCTCAGACTCCAGCGTAACTGGACTGCAATCAA
CTCACTGGCTCACCTTCACGGGTGGGCCTTTCTTCGGTAGAAAATCAAAGGATCTTCTTGAGATCCTTTT
TTTCTGCGCGTAATCTGCTGCTTGCAAACAAAAAAACCACCGCTACCAGCGGTGGTTTGTTTGCCGGATC
AAGAGCTACCAACTCTTTTTCCGAGGTAACTGGCTTCAGCAGAGCGCAGATACCAAATACTGTTCTTCTA
GTGTAGCCGTAGTTAGGCCACCACTTCAAGAACTCTGTAGCACCGCCTACATACCTCGCTCTGCTAATCC
TGTTACCAGTGGCTGCTGCCAGTGGCGATAAGTCGTGTCTTACCGGGTTGGACTCAAGACGATAGTTACC
GGATAAGGCGCAGTGGTCGGGCTGAACGGGGGGTTCGTGCACACAGCCCAGCTTGGAGCGAACGACCTAC
ACCGAACTGAGATACCTACAGCGTGAGCTATGAGAAAGCGCCACGCTTCCCGAAGGGAGAAAGGCGGACA
GGTATCCGGTAAGCGGCAGGGTCGGAACAGGAGAGCGCACGAGGGAGCTTCCAGGGGGAAACGCCTGGTA
TCTTTATAGTCCTGTCGGGTTTCGCCACCTCTGACTTGAGCATCGATTTTTGTGATGCTCGTCAGGGGGG
CGGAGCCTATGGAAAAACGCCAGCAACGCAGAAAGGCCCACCCGAAGGTGAGCCAGGTGATTACATTTGG
GCCCTCATCAGAGGTTTTCACCGTCATCACCGAAACGCGCGAGGCAGCTGCGGTAAAGCTCATCAGCGTG
GTCGTGAAGCGATTCACAGATGTCTGCCTGTTCATCCGCGTCCAGCTCGTTGAGTTTCTCCAGAAGCGTT
AATGTCTGGCTTCTGATAAAGCGGGCCATGTTAAGGGCGGTTTTTTCCTGTTTGGTCATTTACGCCCCGC
CCTGCCACTCATCGCAGTACTGTTGTAATTCATTAAGCATTCTGCCGACATGGAAGCCATCACAAACGGC
ATGATGAACCTGAATCGCCAGCGGCATCAGCACCTTGTCGCCTTGCGTATAATATTTGCCCATGGTGAAA
ACGGGGGCGAAGAAGTTGTCCATATTGGCCACGTTTAAATCAAAACTGGTGAAACTCACCCAGGGATTGG
CTGAGACGAAAAACATATTCTCAATAAACCCTTTAGGGAAATAGGCCAGGTTTTCACCGTAACACGCCAC
ATCTTGCGAATATATGTGTAGAAACTGCCGGAAATCGTCGTGGTATTCACTCCAGAGCGATGAAAACGTT
TCAGTTTGCTCATGGAAAACGGTGTAACAAGGGTGAACACTATCCCATATCACCAGCTCACCGTCTTTCA
TTGCCATACGGAATTCCGGATGAGCATTCATCAGGCGGGCAAGAATGTGAATAAAGGCCGGATAAAACTT
GTGCTTATTTTTCTTTACGGTCTTTAAAAAGGCCGTAATATCCAGCTGAACGGTCTGGTTATAGGTACAT
TGAGCAACTGACTGAAATGCCTCAAAATGTTCTTTACGATGCCATTGGGATATATCAACGGTGGTATATC
CAGTGATTTTTTTCTCCATAGCTCCTGAAAATCTCGATAACTCAAAAAATACGCCCGGTAGTGATCTTAT
TTCATTATGGTGAAAGTTGGAACCTCTTACGTGCCGATCAAGTCAAAAGCCTCCGGTCGGAGGCTTTTGA
CTTTCTGCTATGGAGGTCAGGTATGATTTAAATGTCAGGACCCACTTTCACATTTAAGTTGTTTTTCTAA
TCCGCATATGATCAATTCAAGGCCGAATAAGAAGGCTGGCTCTGCACCTTGGTGATCAAATAATTCGATA
GCTTGTCGTAATAATGGCGGCATACTATCAGTAGTAGGTGTTTCCCTTTCTTCTTTAGCGACTTGATGCT
CTTGATCTTCCAATACGCAACCTAAAGTAAAATGCCCCACAGCGCTGAGTGCATATAATGCATTCTCTAG
TGAAAAACCTTGTTGGCATAAAAAGGCTAATTGATTTTCGAGAGTTTCATACTGTTTTTCTGTAGGCCGT
GTACCTAAATGTACTTTTGCTCCATCGCGATGACTTAGTAAAGCACATCTAAAACTTTTAGCGTTATTAC
GTAAAAAATCTTGCCAGCTTTCCCCTTCTAAAGGGCAAAAGTGAGTATGGTGCCTATCTAACATCTCAAT
GGCTAAGGCGTCGAGCAAAGCCCGCTTATTTTTTACATGCCAATACAATGTAGGCTGCTCTACACCTAGC
TTCTGGGCGAGTTTACGGGTTGTTAAACCTTCGATTCCGACCTCATTAAGCAGCTCTAATGCGCTGTTAA
TCACTTTACTTTTATCTAATCTGGACATATTCACCACCCTGAATTGACTCTCTTCCGGGCGCTATCATGC
CATACCGCGAAAGGTTTTGCGCCATTCGATGGCGCGCCGCCATTGGACCAAAACGAAAAAAGGCCCCCCT
TTCGGGAGGCCTCTTTTCTGGAATTTGGTACCGAGTGATAAGATTCCGTATGCGCACCCTTACGTCAGAA
AAAACGGGTGGAGAGGTCAGTCTGACCTCTCCATTTTCTTGTAACTCAGATTCAATGCAGGATGCCGAAA
CAACATCCAGAGGTTGACCTTAATGATAAACCTCTCGCTAAGGGTGCGCATACGGAATCTTATCAGGAAA
GCACATCCGGTGACAGCTGTGCTCAGTATCTCTATCACTGATAGGGATGTCAATCTCTATCACTGATAGG
GAGGTCAGTGCGTCCTGCTGAAAA
